>Addgene plasmid #211037 | pBiT3.1-N_RBBP4:1-425 | addgene full sequence | sequence record 422630 | Addgene NGS Result
AAGACGCGTTAATTAAGACGTCGGCAGTGAAAAAAATGCTTTATTTGTGAAATTTGTGATGCTATTGCTT
TATTTGTAACCATTATAAGCTGCAATAAACAAGTTAACAACAACAATTGCATTCATTTTATGTTTCAGGT
TCAGGGGGAGGTGTGGGAGGTTTTTTAAAGCAAGTAAAACCTCTACAAATGTGGTATGGCTGATTATGAT
CCGCGGCCGCAATACGTCGACGTTATCAGCTGACTTCGTACGAGAGCCTAGGATTATGGCGCGCCACTAG
TTATTAATAGTAATCAATTACGGGGTCATTAGTTCATAGCCCATATATGGAGTTCCGCGTTACATAACTT
ACGGTAAATGGCCCGCCTGGCTGACCGCCCAACGACCCCCGCCCATTGACGTCAATAATGACGTATGTTC
CCATAGTAACGCCAATAGGGACTTTCCATTGACGTCAATGGGTGGAGTATTTACGGTAAACTGCCCACTT
GGCAGTACATCAAGTGTATCATATGCCAAGTCCGCCCCCTATTGACGTCAATGACGGTAAATGGCCCGCC
TGGCATTATGCCCAGTACATGACCTTACGGGACTTTCCTACTTGGCAGTACATCTACGTATTAGTCATCG
CTATTACCATGGTGATGCGGTTTTGGCAGTACACCAATGGGCGTGGATAGCGGTTTGACTCACGGGGATT
TCCAAGTCTCCACCCCATTGACGTCAATGGGAGTTTGTTTTGGCACCAAAATCAACGGGACTTTCCAAAA
TGTCGTAATAACCCCGCCCCGTTGACGCAAATGGGCGGTAGGCGTGTACGGTGGGAGGTCTATATAAGCA
GAGCTGGTTTAGTGAACCGTCAGATCACTAGAATCTTTATTGCGGTAGTTTATCACAGTTAAATTGCTAA
CGCAGTCAGTGCTTCTGACACAACAGTCTCGAACTTAAGCTGCAGAAGTTGGTCGTGAGGCACTGGGCAG
GTAAGTATCAAGGTTACAAGACAGGTTTAAGGAGACCAATAGAAACTGGGCTTGTCGAGACAGAGAAGAC
TCTTGCGTTTCTGATAGGCACCTATTGGTCTTACTGACATCCACTTTGCCTTTCTCTCCACAGGTGTCCA
CTCCCAGTTCAATTACAGCTCTTAAGGCTAGAGTATTAATACGACTCACTATAGGGGTTAGCGATCGCCA
TGGTGAGCGGCTGGCGGCTGTTCAAGAAGATTAGCGGGAGCTCCGGTGGCTCGAGCGGTATGGCCGACAA
GGAAGCAGCCTTCGACGACGCAGTGGAAGAACGAGTGATCAACGAGGAATACAAAATATGGAAAAAGAAC
ACCCCTTTTCTTTATGATTTGGTGATGACCCATGCTCTGGAGTGGCCCAGCCTAACTGCCCAGTGGCTTC
CAGATGTAACCAGACCAGAAGGGAAAGATTTCAGCATTCATCGACTTGTCCTGGGGACACACACATCGGA
TGAACAAAACCATCTTGTTATAGCCAGTGTGCAGCTCCCTAATGATGATGCTCAGTTTGATGCGTCACAC
TACGACAGTGAGAAAGGAGAATTTGGAGGTTTTGGTTCAGTTAGTGGAAAAATTGAAATAGAAATCAAGA
TCAACCATGAAGGAGAAGTAAACAGGGCCCGTTATATGCCCCAGAACCCTTGTATCATCGCAACAAAGAC
TCCTTCCAGTGATGTTCTTGTCTTTGACTATACAAAACATCCTTCTAAACCAGATCCTTCTGGAGAGTGC
AACCCAGACTTGCGTCTCCGTGGACATCAGAAGGAAGGCTATGGGCTTTCTTGGAACCCAAATCTCAGTG
GGCACTTACTTAGTGCTTCAGATGACCATACCATCTGCCTGTGGGACATCAGTGCCGTTCCAAAGGAGGG
AAAAGTGGTAGATGCGAAGACCATCTTTACAGGGCATACGGCAGTAGTAGAAGATGTTTCCTGGCATCTA
CTCCATGAGTCTCTGTTTGGGTCAGTTGCTGATGATCAGAAACTTATGATTTGGGATACTCGTTCAAACA
ATACTTCCAAACCAAGCCACTCAGTTGATGCTCACACTGCTGAAGTGAACTGCCTTTCTTTCAATCCTTA
TAGTGAGTTCATTCTTGCCACAGGATCAGCTGACAAGACTGTTGCCTTGTGGGATCTGAGAAATCTGAAA
CTTAAGTTGCATTCCTTTGAGTCACATAAGGATGAAATATTCCAGGTTCAGTGGTCACCTCACAATGAGA
CTATTTTAGCTTCCAGTGGTACTGATCGCAGACTGAATGTCTGGGATTTAAGTAAAATTGGAGAGGAACA
ATCCCCAGAAGATGCAGAAGACGGGCCACCAGAGTTGTTGTTTATTCATGGTGGTCATACTGCCAAGATA
TCTGATTTCTCCTGGAATCCCAATGAACCTTGGGTGATTTGTTCTGTATCAGAAGACAATATCATGCAAG
TGTGGCAAATGGCAGAGAACATTTATAATGATGAAGACCCTGAAGGAAGCGTGGATCCAGAAGGACAAGG
GTCCTAATCTAGAGGTCAAGCTTCGGGGGTTTAAACCTGCAGGCATGCAAGCTGATTTGGCTGCTGCCAC
CGCTGAGCAAGGCCGCTTCGAGCAGACATGATAAGATACATTGATGAGTTTGGACAAACCACAACTAGAA
TGCAGTGAAAAAAATGCTTTATTTGTGAAATTTGTGATGCTATTGCTTTATTTGTAACCATTATAAGCTG
CAATAAACAAGTTAACAACAACAATTGCATTCATTTTATGTTTCAGGTTCAGGGGGAGATGTGGGAGGTT
TTTTTAAGCAAGTAAAACCTCTACAAATGTGGTAAAATCTTAATTAAGACTTCTAATATAACTTCGTATA
GCATACATTATACGAAGTTATGGTTCCACTGTTGACAATTAATCATCGGCATAGTATATCGGCATAGTAT
AATACGACAAGGTGAGGAACTAAACCCAGGAGGCAGATCATGATTGAACAAGATGGATTGCACGCAGGTT
CTCCGGCCGCTTGGGTGGAGAGGCTATTCGGCTATGACTGGGCACAACAGACAATCGGCTGCTCTGATGC
CGCCGTGTTCCGGCTGTCAGCGCAGGGGCGCCCGGTTCTTTTTGTCAAGACCGACCTGTCCGGTGCCCTG
AATGAACTGCAGGACGAGGCAGCGCGGCTATCGTGGCTGGCCACGACGGGCGTTCCTTGCGCAGCTGTGC
TCGACGTTGTCACTGAAGCGGGAAGGGACTGGCTGCTATTGGGCGAAGTGCCGGGGCAGGATCTCCTGTC
ATCTCACCTTGCTCCTGCCGAGAAAGTATCCATCATGGCTGATGCAATGCGGCGGCTGCATACGCTTGAT
CCGGCTACCTGCCCATTCGACCACCAAGCGAAACATCGCATCGAGCGAGCACGTACTCGGATGGAAGCCG
GTCTTGTCGATCAGGATGATCTGGACGAAGAGCATCAGGGGCTCGCGCCAGCCGAACTGTTCGCCAGGCT
CAAGGCGCGCATGCCCGACGGCGAGGATCTCGTCGTGACCCATGGCGATGCCTGCTTGCCGAATATCATG
GTGGAAAATGGCCGCTTTTCTGGATTCATCGACTGTGGCCGGCTGGGTGTGGCGGACCGCTATCAGGACA
TAGCGTTGGCTACCCGTGATATTGCTGAAGAGCTTGGCGGCGAATGGGCTGACCGCTTCCTCGTGCTTTA
CGGTATCGCCGCTCCCGATTCGCAGCGCATCGCCTTCTATCGCCTTCTTGACGAGTTCTTCTGATTCGAA
ATGACCGACCAAGCGACGCCCAACCGGTATCAGCTCACTCAAAGGCGGTAATACGGTTATCCACAGAATC
AGGGGATAACGCAGGAAAGAACATGTGAGCAAAAGGCCAGCAAAAGGCCAGGAACCGTAAAAAGGCCGCG
TTGCTGGCGTTTTTCCATAGGCTCCGCCCCCCTGACGAGCATCACAAAAATCGACGCTCAAGTCAGAGGT
GGCGAAACCCGACAGGACTATAAAGATACCAGGCGTTTCCCCCTGGAAGCTCCCTCGTGCGCTCTCCTGT
TCCGACCCTGCCGCTTACCGGATACCTGTCCGCCTTTCTCCCTTCGGGAAGCGTGGCGCTTTCTCATAGC
TCACGCTGTAGGTATCTCAGTTCGGTGTAGGTCGTTCGCTCCAAGCTGGGCTGTGTGCACGAACCCCCCG
TTCAGCCCGACCGCTGCGCCTTATCCGGTAACTATCGTCTTGAGTCCAACCCGGTAAGACACGACTTATC
GCCACTGGCAGCAGCCACTGGTAACAGGATTAGCAGAGCGAGGTATGTAGGCGGTGCTACAGAGTTCTTG
AAGTGGTGGCCTAACTACGGCTACACTAGAAGGACAGTATTTGGTATCTGCGCTCTGCTGAAGCCAGTTA
CCTTCGGAAAAAGAGTTGGTAGCTCTTGATCCGGCAAACAAACCACCGCTGGTAGCGGTGGTTTTTTTGT
TTGCAAGCAGCAGATTACGCGCAGAAAAAAAGGATTTCAAGAAGATCCTTTGATCTTTTCTACGGGGTCT
GACGCTCAGTGGAACGAAAACTCACGTTAAGGGATTTTGGTCATGAGATTATCAAAAAGGATCTTCACCT
AGATCCTTTTATAGTCCGGAATCGTCACACAAAAAACCAACACACAGATGTAATGAAAATAAAGATATTT
TATTGCGGCCATCGTGATGGCTAGAGTTTAGCCCTCCCACACATAACCAGAGGGCAGCAATTCACGAATC
CCAACTGCCGTCGGCTGTCCATCACTGTCCTTCACTATGGCTTTGATCCCAGGATGCAGATCGAGAAGCA
CCTGTCGGCACCGTCCGCAGGGGCTCAAGATGCCCCTGTTCTCATTTCCGATCGCGACGATACAAGTCAG
GTTGCCAGCTGCCGCAGCAGCAGCAGTGCCCAGCACCACGAGTTCTGCACAAGGTCCCCCAGTAAAATGA
TATACATTGACACCAGTGAAGATGCGGCCGTCGCTAGAGAGAGCTGCGCTGGCGACGCTGTAGTCTTCAG
AGATGGGGATGCTGTTGATTGTAGCCGTTGCTCTTTCAATGAGGGTGGATTCTTCTTGAGACAAAGGCTT
GGCCATGGTGGCGCTAGTGTCAGAAGAATCGAGCTTTTTGCAAAAGCCTAGGCCTCCAAAAAAGCCTCCT
CACTACTTCTGGAATAGCTCAGAGGCCGAGGCGGCCTCGGCCTCTGCATAAATAAAAAAAATTAGTCAGC
CATGGGGCGGAGAATGGGCGGAACTGGGCGGAGTTAGGGGCGGGATGGGCGGAGTTAGGGGCGGGACTAT
GGTTGCTGACTAATTGAGATGCATGCTTTGCATACTTCTGCCTGCTGGGGAGCCTGGGGACTTTCCACAC
CTGGTTGCTGACTAATTGAGATGCATGCTTTGCATACTTCTGCCTGCTGGGGAGCCTGGGGACTTTCCAC
ACCCTAACTGACACACATTCCACAGCTGGTTCTTTCCGCCTCAGAAGGTACCTAACCAAGTTCCTCTTTC
AGAGGTTATTTCAGGCCATGGTGCTGCGC
Features (pLannotate 1.2.2; 17 found; start..end, strand, type, name):
     24..105     -  polyA_signal   SV40 poly(A) signal: SV40 polyadenylation signal
    128..211     -  CDS            large T antigen (fragment): large T antigen from SV40 (simian virus 40)
    276..641     +  enhancer       CMV enhancer: human cytomegalovirus immediate early enhancer
    643..842     +  promoter       CMV promoter: human cytomegalovirus (CMV) immediate early promoter
    981..1113    +  intron         chimeric intron: chimera between introns from human β-globin and immunoglobulin heavy chain genes
   1157..1175    +  promoter       T7 promoter: promoter for bacteriophage T7 RNA polymerase
   1250..2524    +  CDS            RBBP4: RBBP4_BOVIN - Experimental evidence at protein level: Swiss-Prot protein existence level 1. Core histone-binding subunit that may target chromatin assembly factors, chromatin remodeling factors and histone deacetylases to their histone substrates in a manner that is regulated by nucleosomal DNA. Component of several complexes which regulate chromatin metabolism. These include the chromatin assembly factor 1 (CAF-1) complex, which is required for chromatin assembly following DNA replication and DNA repair; the core histone deacetylase (HDAC) complex, which promotes histone deacetylation and con
   2555..2573    +  misc_feature   MCS (fragment): pUC18/19 multiple cloning site
   2622..2743    -  polyA_signal   SV40 poly(A) signal: SV40 polyadenylation signal
   2766..2834    -  CDS            large T antigen (fragment): large T antigen from SV40 (simian virus 40)
   2858..2891    +  protein_bind   loxP: Cre-mediated recombination occurs in the 8-bp core sequence (GCATACAT). Cre recombinase
   2901..2948    +  promoter       EM7 promoter: synthetic bacterial promoter&nbsp
   2980..3771    +  CDS            neo: KKA2_KLEPN - Also known as kan, nptII. Experimental evidence at protein level: Swiss-Prot protein existence level 1. Resistance to kanamycin, neomycin, paromomycin, ribostamycin, butirosin and gentamicin B. From Klebsiella pneumoniae.
   3932..4520    -  rep_origin     ori: high-copy-number ColE1/pMB1/pBR322/pUC origin of replication
   4646..4694    -  polyA_signal   poly(A) signal: synthetic polyadenylation signal
   4718..5116    -  CDS            BSD: blasticidin S deaminase; Aspergillus terreus BSD; confers resistance to blasticidin
   5147..5504    -  promoter       SV40 promoter: SV40 enhancer and early promoter
