[The description below was written by a language model from this plasmid's Addgene catalogue record and pLannotate feature annotations shown in this document.]
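Description:
pBiT3.1-N_RBBP4:1-425 is a mammalian expression plasmid built on the Promega pBiT3.1-N backbone. It encodes full-length, wild-type human RBBP4 (residues M1 to S425, a 1,275 bp insert; also known as RbAp48 or NURF55) fused at its N terminus to the small HiBiT peptide through a flexible glycine-serine linker. The insert was introduced by ligation-independent cloning, with the flanking XhoI and XbaI sites retained. Transcription is driven by the CMV immediate-early enhancer and promoter, followed by a chimeric β-globin/immunoglobulin intron that aids mRNA processing, and terminates at an SV40 polyadenylation signal. A T7 promoter upstream of the coding region serves as a sequencing primer site and could support in vitro transcription.

The plasmid replicates at high copy in E. coli from a ColE1/pUC-type origin and is selected with kanamycin, using a neo (nptII) gene under the bacterial EM7 promoter; a single loxP site lies just upstream of this cassette. The catalogue entry lists neomycin/G418 as the mammalian selectable marker. However, the annotated sequence shows only the EM7 promoter immediately upstream of neo, and it also contains an SV40 early promoter driving a blasticidin S deaminase gene with a synthetic poly(A) signal. The marker that actually works in mammalian cells should therefore be checked against the sequence.

RBBP4 is a WD40-repeat, histone-binding subunit of several chromatin-regulating complexes. HiBiT complements the LgBiT fragment to reconstitute NanoLuc luciferase, which allows luminescent quantification of the tagged protein. The associated work is a ligandability evaluation of WD40-repeat proteins, but the record does not name a specific assay.
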