Addgene plasmid #211037: pBiT3.1-N_RBBP4:1-425
Purpose: Mammalian expression of full-length human RBBP4. N-terminal HiBiT tag.
Depositing lab: Cheryl Arrowsmith. Depositing organization: University of Toronto. Publication: A Target Class Ligandability Evaluation of WD40 Repeat-Containing Proteins. Ackloo S, Li F, Szewczyk M, Seitova A, Loppnau P, Zeng H, Xu J, Ahmad S, Arnautova YA, Baghaie AJ, Beldar S, Bolotokova A, Centrella PA, Chau I, Clark MA, Cuozzo JW, Dehghani-Tafti S, Disch JS, Dong A, Dumas A, Feng JA, Ghiabi P, Gibson E, Gilmer J, Goldman B, Green SR, Guie MA, Guilinger JP, Harms N, Herasymenko O, Houliston S, Hutchinson A, Kearnes S, Keefe AD, Kimani SW, Kramer T, Kutera M, Kwak HA, Lento C, Li Y, Liu J, Loup J, Machado RAC, Mulhern CJ, Perveen S, Righetto GL, Riley P, Shrestha S, Sigel EA, Silva M, Sintchak MD, Slakman BL, Taylor RD, Thompson J, Torng W, Underkoffler C, von Rechenberg M, Walsh RT, Watson I, Wilson DJ, Wolf E, Yadav M, Yazdi AK, Zhang J, Zhang Y, Santhakumar V, Edwards AM, Barsyte-Lovejoy D, Schapira M, Brown PJ, Halabelian L, Arrowsmith CH. J Med Chem. 2025 Jan 23;68(2):1092-1112. doi: 10.1021/acs.jmedchem.4c02010. Epub 2024 Nov 4. PubMed 39495097.
Backbone
  Vector backbone: pBiT3.1-N
  Backbone manufacturer: Promega
  Vector type: Mammalian Expression
  Selectable markers: Neomycin (select with G418)
Growth in bacteria
  Bacterial resistance: Kanamycin, 50 μg/mL
  Growth temperature: 37°C
  Growth strain: DH5alpha
  Copy number: High Copy
Gene/Insert
  Gene/Insert name: RBBP4:M1-S425
  Species: H. sapiens (human)
  Insert size (bp): 1275
  Mutation: wild type
  Entrez Gene: RBBP4 (a.k.a. NURF55, RBAP48, lin-53)
  Promoter: CMV
  Tag / fusion protein: MVSGWRLFKKISGSSGGSSG (N terminal on insert)
  Cloning method: Ligation Independent Cloning
  Sequencing primers: 5′ T7; 3′ TTGCTCAGCGGTGGCAGCAG
Resource information
  A portion of this plasmid was derived from a plasmid made by: Open Biosystems (LIFESEQ1449828)
Terms and licenses: Academic/Nonprofit Terms; Industry Terms: Not Available to Industry
Depositor comments: 5' Cloning Site: Xho1 (not destroyed), 3' Cloning Site: Xba1 (not destroyed).
How to cite: pBiT3.1-N_RBBP4:1-425 was a gift from Cheryl Arrowsmith (Addgene plasmid # 211037 ; http://n2t.net/addgene:211037 ; RRID:Addgene_211037)
