>Addgene plasmid #211037 | pBiT3.1-N_RBBP4:1-425 | depositor partial sequence | sequence record 411554 | Insert sequence
ATGGCCGACAAGGAAGCAGCCTTCGACGACGCAGTGGAAGAACGAGTGATCAACGAGGAATACAAAATAT
GGAAAAAGAACACCCCTTTTCTTTATGATTTGGTGATGACCCATGCTCTGGAGTGGCCCAGCCTAACTGC
CCAGTGGCTTCCAGATGTAACCAGACCAGAAGGGAAAGATTTCAGCATTCATCGACTTGTCCTGGGGACA
CACACATCGGATGAACAAAACCATCTTGTTATAGCCAGTGTGCAGCTCCCTAATGATGATGCTCAGTTTG
ATGCGTCACACTACGACAGTGAGAAAGGAGAATTTGGAGGTTTTGGTTCAGTTAGTGGAAAAATTGAAAT
AGAAATCAAGATCAACCATGAAGGAGAAGTAAACAGGGCCCGTTATATGCCCCAGAACCCTTGTATCATC
GCAACAAAGACTCCTTCCAGTGATGTTCTTGTCTTTGACTATACAAAACATCCTTCTAAACCAGATCCTT
CTGGAGAGTGCAACCCAGACTTGCGTCTCCGTGGACATCAGAAGGAAGGCTATGGGCTTTCTTGGAACCC
AAATCTCAGTGGGCACTTACTTAGTGCTTCAGATGACCATACCATCTGCCTGTGGGACATCAGTGCCGTT
CCAAAGGAGGGAAAAGTGGTAGATGCGAAGACCATCTTTACAGGGCATACGGCAGTAGTAGAAGATGTTT
CCTGGCATCTACTCCATGAGTCTCTGTTTGGGTCAGTTGCTGATGATCAGAAACTTATGATTTGGGATAC
TCGTTCAAACAATACTTCCAAACCAAGCCACTCAGTTGATGCTCACACTGCTGAAGTGAACTGCCTTTCT
TTCAATCCTTATAGTGAGTTCATTCTTGCCACAGGATCAGCTGACAAGACTGTTGCCTTGTGGGATCTGA
GAAATCTGAAACTTAAGTTGCATTCCTTTGAGTCACATAAGGATGAAATATTCCAGGTTCAGTGGTCACC
TCACAATGAGACTATTTTAGCTTCCAGTGGTACTGATCGCAGACTGAATGTCTGGGATTTAAGTAAAATT
GGAGAGGAACAATCCCCAGAAGATGCAGAAGACGGGCCACCAGAGTTGTTGTTTATTCATGGTGGTCATA
CTGCCAAGATATCTGATTTCTCCTGGAATCCCAATGAACCTTGGGTGATTTGTTCTGTATCAGAAGACAA
TATCATGCAAGTGTGGCAAATGGCAGAGAACATTTATAATGATGAAGACCCTGAAGGAAGCGTGGATCCA
GAAGGACAAGGGTCC
